>Addgene plasmid #219134 | SFFV-TSHZ2-Brd 172 | addgene full sequence | sequence record 448946 | Addgene NGS Result
ATTTATGCAGAGGCCGAGGCCGCCTCGGCCTCTGAGCTATTCCAGAAGTAGTGAGGAGGCTTTTTTGGAG
GCCTAGGGACGTACCCAATTCGCCCTATAGTGAGTCGTATTACGCGCGCTCACTGGCCGTCGTTTTACAA
CGTCGTGACTGGGAAAACCCTGGCGTTACCCAACTTAATCGCCTTGCAGCACATCCCCCTTTCGCCAGCT
GGCGTAATAGCGAAGAGGCCCGCACCGATCGCCCTTCCCAACAGTTGCGCAGCCTGAATGGCGAATGGG
[124 nt withheld, positions 280-403]
C
[91 nt withheld, positions 405-495]
A
[49 nt withheld, positions 497-545]
CCTTTGACGTTGGAGTCCACGTTCTTT
[37 nt withheld, positions 573-609]
ACCCTATCTCGGTCTATTCTTTTGATTTATAAGGGATTTTGCCGATTTCGGCCTATTGGTTAAAAAATGA
GCTGATTTAACAAAAATTTAACGCGAATTTTAACAAAATATTAACGCTTACAATTTAGGTGGCACTTTTC
GGGGAAATGTGCGCGGAACCCCTATTTGTTTATTTTTCTAAATACATTCAAATATGTATCCGCTCATGAG
ACAATAACCCTGATAAATGCTTCAATAATATTGAAAAAGGAAGAGTATGAGTATTCAACATTTCCGTGTC
GCCCTTATTCCCTTTTTTGCGGCATTTTGCCTTCCTGTTTTTGCTCACCCAGAAACGCTGGTGAAAGTAA
AAGATGCTGAAGATCAGTTGGGTGCACGAGTGGGTTACATCGAACTGGATCTCAACAGCGGTAAGATCCT
TGAGAGTTTTCGCCCCGAAGAACGTTTTCCAATGATGAGCACTTTTAAAGTTCTGCTATGTGGCGCGGTA
TTATCCCGTATTGACGCCGGGCAAGAGCAACTCGGTCGCCGCATACACTATTCTCAGAATGACTTGGTTG
AGTACTCACCAGTCACAGAAAAGCATCTTACGGATGGCATGACAGTAAGAGAATTATGCAGTGCTGCCAT
AACCATGAGTGATAACACTGCGGCCAACTTACTTCTGACAACGATCGGAGGACCGAAGGAGCTAACCGCT
TTTTTGCACAACATGGGGGATCATGTAACTCGCCTTGATCGTTGGGAACCGGAGCTGAATGAAGCCATAC
CAAACGACGAGCGTGACACCACGATGCCTGTAGCAATGGCAACAACGTTGCGCAAACTATTAACTGGCGA
ACTACTTACTCTAGCTTCCCGGCAACAATTAATAGACTGGATGGAGGCGGATAAAGTTGCAGGACCACTT
CTGCGCTCGGCCCTTCCGGCTGGCTGGTTTATTGCTGATAAATCTGGAGCCGGTGAGCGTGGGTCTCGCG
GTATCATTGCAGCACTGGGGCCAGATGGTAAGCCCTCCCGTATCGTAGTTATCTACACGACGGGGAGTCA
GGCAACTATGGATGAACGAAATAGACAGATCGCTGAGATAGGTGCCTCACTGATTAAGCATTGGTAACTG
TCAGACCAAGTTTACTCATATATACTTTAGATTGATTTAAAACTTCATTTTTAATTTAAAAGGATCTAGG
TGAAGATCCTTTTTGATAATCTCATGACCAAAATCCCTTAACGTGAGTTTTCGTTCCACTGAGCGTCAGA
CCCCGTAGAAAAGATCAAAGGATCTTCTTGAGATCCTTTTTTTCTGCGCGTAATCTGCTGCTTGCAAACA
AAAAAACCACCGCTACCAGCGGTGGTTTGTTTGCCGGATCAAGAGCTACCAACTCTTTTTCCGAAGGTAA
CTGGCTTCAGCAGAGCGCAGATACCAAATACTGTTCTTCTAGTGTAGCCGTAGTTAGGCCACCACTTCAA
GAACTCTGTAGCACCGCCTACATACCTCGCTCTGCTAATCCTGTTACCAGTGGCTGCTGCCAGTGGCGAT
AAGTCGTGTCTTACCGGGTTGGACTCAAGACGATAGTTACCGGATAAGGCGCAGCGGTCGGGCTGAACGG
GGGGTTCGTGCACACAGCCCAGCTTGGAGCGAACGACCTACACCGAACTGAGATACCTACAGCGTGAGCT
ATGAGAAAGCGCCACGCTTCCCGAAGGGAGAAAGGCGGACAGGTATCCGGTAAGCGGCAGGGTCGGAACA
GGAGAGCGCACGAGGGAGCTTCCAGGGGGAAACGCCTGGTATCTTTATAGTCCTGTCGGGTTTCGCCACC
TCTGACTTGAGCGTCGATTTTTGTGATGCTCGTCAGGGGGGCGGAGCCTATGGAAAAACGCCAGCAACGC
GGCCTTTTTACGGTTCCTGGCCTTTTGCTGGCCTTTTGCTCACATGTTCTTTCCTGCGTTATCCCCTGAT
TCTGTGGATAACCGTATTACCGCCTTTGAGTGAGCTGATACCGCTCGCCGCAGCCGAACGACCGAGCGCA
GCGAGTCAGTGAGCGAGGAAGCGGAAGAGCGCCCAATACGCAAACCGCCTCTCCCCGCGCGTTGGCCGAT
TCATTAATGCAGCTGGCACGACAGGTTTCCCGACTGGAAAGCGGGCAGTGAGCGCAACGCAATTAATGTG
AGTTAGCTCACTCATTAGGCACCCCAGGCTTTACACTTTATGCTTCCGGCTCGTATGTTGTGTGGAATTG
TGAGCGGATAACAATTTCACACAGGAAACAGCTATGACCATGATTACGCCAAGCGCGCAATTAACCCTCA
CTAAAGGGAACAAAAGCTGGAGCTGCAAGCTTAATGTAGTCTTATGCAATACTCTTGTAGTCTTGCAACA
TGGTAACGATGAGTTAGCAACATGCCTTACAAGGAGAGAAAAAGCACCGTGCATGCCGATTGGTGGAAGT
AAGGTGGTACGATCGTGCCTTATTAGGAAGGCAACAGACGGGTCTGACATGGATTGGACGAACCACTGAA
TTGCCGCATTGCAGAGATATTGTATTTAAGTGCCTAGCTCGATACATAAACGGGTCTCTCTGGTTAGACC
AGATCTGAGCCTGGGAGCTCTCTGGCTAACTAGGGAACCCACTGCTTAAGCCTCAATAAAGCTTGCCTTG
AGTGCTTCAAGTAGTGTGTGCCCGTCTGTTGTGTGACTCTGGTAACTAGAGATCCCTCAGACCCTTTTAG
TCAGTGTGGAAAATCTCTAGCAGTGGCGCCCGAACAGGGACTTGAAAGCGAAAGGGAAACCAGAGGAGCT
CTCTCGACGCAGGACTCGGCTTGCTGAAGCGCGCACGGCAAGAGGCGAGGGGCGGCGACTGGTGAGTACG
CCAAAAATTTTGACTAGCGGAGGCTAGAAGGAGAGAGATGGGTGCGAGAGCGTCAGTATTAAGCGGGGGA
GAATTAGATCGCGATGGGAAAAAATTCGGTTAAGGCCAGGGGGAAAGAAAAAATATAAATTAAAACATAT
AGTATGGGCAAGCAGGGAGCTAGAACGATTCGCAGTTAATCCTGGCCTGTTAGAAACATCAGAAGGCTGT
AGACAAATACTGGGACAGCTACAACCATCCCTTCAGACAGGATCAGAAGAACTTAGATCATTATATAATA
CAGTAGCAACCCTCTATTGTGTGCATCAAAGGATAGAGATAAAAGACACCAAGGAAGCTTTAGACAAGAT
AGAGGAAGAGCAAAACAAAAGTAAGACCACCGCACAGCAAGCGGCCGCTGATCTTCAGACCTGGAGGAGG
AGATATGAGGGACAATTGGAGAAGTGAATTATATAAATATAAAGTAGTAAAAATTGAACCATTAGGAGTA
GCACCCACCAAGGCAAAGAGAAGAGTGGTGCAGAGAGAAAAAAGAGCAGTGGGAATAGGAGCTTTGTTCC
TTGGGTTCTTGGGAGCAGCAGGAAGCACTATGGGCGCAGCGTCAATGACGCTGACGGTACAGGCCAGACA
ATTATTGTCTGGTATAGTGCAGCAGCAGAACAATTTGCTGAGGGCTATTGAGGCGCAACAGCATCTGTTG
CAACTCACAGTCTGGGGCATCAAGCAGCTCCAGGCAAGAATCCTGGCTGTGGAAAGATACCTAAAGGATC
AACAGCTCCTGGGGATTTGGGGTTGCTCTGGAAAACTCATTTGCACCACTGCTGTGCCTTGGAATGCTAG
TTGGAGTAATAAATCTCTGGAACAGATTTGGAATCACACGACCTGGATGGAGTGGGACAGAGAAATTAAC
AATTACACAAGCTTAATACACTCCTTAATTGAAGAATCGCAAAACCAGCAAGAAAAGAATGAACAAGAAT
TATTGGAATTAGATAAATGGGCAAGTTTGTGGAATTGGTTTAACATAACAAATTGGCTGTGGTATATAAA
ATTATTCATAATGATAGTAGGAGGCTTGGTAGGTTTAAGAATAGTTTTTGCTGTACTTTCTATAGTGAAT
AGAGTTAGGCAGGGATATTCACCATTATCGTTTCAGACCCACCTCCCAACCCCGAGGGGACCCGACAGGC
CCGAAGGAATAGAAGAAGAAGGTGGAGAGAGAGACAGAGACAGATCCATTCGATTAGTGAACGGATCTCG
ACGGTATCGGTTAACTTTTAAAAGAAAAGGGGGGATTGGGGGGTACAGTGCAGGGGAAAGAATAGTAGAC
ATAATAGCAACAGACATACAAACTAAAGAATTACAAAAACAAATTACAAAAATTCAAAATTTTATCGATC
ACGAGACTAGCCTCGAGCTGGCTGCAGTAACGCCATTTTGCAAGGCATGGAAAAATACCAAACCAAGAAT
AGAGAAGTTCAGATCAAGGGCGGGTACATGAAAATAGCTAACGTTGGGCCAAACAGGATATCTGCGGTGA
GCAGTTTCGGCCCCGGCCCGGGGCCAAGAACAGATGGTCACCGCAGTTTCGGCCCCGGCCCGAGGCCAAG
AACAGATGGTCCCCAGATATGGCCCAACCCTCAGCAGTTTCTTAAGACCCATCAGATGTTTCCAGGCTCC
CCCAAGGACCTGAAATGACCCTGCGCCTTATTTGAATTAACCAATCAGCCTGCTTCTCGCTTCTGTTCGC
GCGCTTCTGCTTCCCGAGCTCTATAAAAGAGCTCACAACCCCTCACTCGGCGCGCCAGTCCTCCGACAGA
CTGAGTCGGCCGGTCGAATCAAGCTTATCGATACCGTCGACGGATCCGCTAGCCCGCGGTTCGAAATGAT
GGCTGCTGCGTTGCTCCATTATACAGGCTACGCCCAGGAGGAACAGCTGAAAGAAGAGGAGGAAATAAAA
GAAGAGGAGGAGGAGGAGGACAGCGGTTCAGTAGCTCAACTGCAGGGTGGCAATGACACAGGGACGGACG
AGGAGCTAGAAACGGGCCCAGAGCAAAAAGGCTGCTTCAGCTACCAGAACTCTCCAGGAAGTCATTTGTC
CAATCAGGATGCCGAGAACGAGTCTCTGCTGAGTGACGCCAGTGATCAGGTGTCGGACATCAAGAGTGTC
TGCGGCAGAGATGCCTCAGACAAGAAAGCACACACTCACGTCAGGCTTCCAAACGAAGCACACAATTGCA
TGGATAAAATGACCGCTGTCTACGCCAACATCCTGTCGGATTCCTACTGGTCAGGCCTGGGCCTTGGCTT
CAAGCTGTCCAATAGTGAGAGGAGGAACTGTGACACCCGAAACGGCAGCAACAAGAGTGATTTTGATTGG
CACCAAGACGCTCTGTCCAAAAGCCTGCAGCAGAACTTGCCTTCTCGGTCCGTCTCGAAACCCAGCCTGT
TCAGCTCGGTGCAGTTGTACCGACAGAGCAGCAAGATGTGCGGGACTGTGTTCACAGGGGCCAGCAGATT
CCGATGCCGACAGTGCAGCGCGGCCTATGACACCCTAGTCGAGCTGACTGTGCACATGAATGAAACGGGC
CACTATCAAGATGACAACCGCAAAAAGGACAAGCTCAGACCCACGAGCTATTCAAAGCCCAGGAAAAGGG
CTTTCCAGGATATGGACAAAGAGGATGCTCAAAAGGTTCTGAAATGTATGTTTTGTGGCGACTCCTTTGA
TTCCCTCCAAGATTTGAGCGTCCACATGATTAAAACAAAACATTACCAAAAAGTGCCTTTGAAGGAGCCA
GTCCCAACCATTTCCTCGAAAATGGTCACCCCGGCTAAGAAACGCGTTTTTGATGTCAATCGGCCGTGTT
CCCCCGATTCAACCACAGGATCTTTTGCAGATTCTTTTTCTTCTCAGAAGAACGCCAACTTGCAGTTGTC
CTCCAACAACCGCTATGGCTACCAAAATGGAGCCAGCTACACCTGGCAGTTTGAGGCCTGCAAGTCCCAG
ATCTTAAAGTGCATGGAGTGTGGGAGCTCCCATGACACCTTGCAGCAGCTCACCACCCACATGATGGTCA
CAGGTCACTTTCTCAAGGTCACCAGCTCTGCCTCCAAGAAAGGGAAGCAGCTGGTATTAGACCCGTTAGC
AGTGGAGAAAATGCAGTCGTTGTCTGAGGCCCCAAACAGTGATTCTCTGGCTCCCAAGCCATCCAGTAAC
TCAGCATCAGATTGTACAGCCTCTACAACTGAGTTAAAGAAAGAGAGTAAAAAAGAAAGGCCAGAGGAAA
CCAGCAAGGATGAGAAAGTCGTGAAAAGCGAGGACTATGAAGATCCTCTACAAAAACCTTTAGACCCTAC
AATCAAATATCAATACCTAAGGGAGGAAGACTTGGAAGATGGCTCAAAGGGTGGAGGGGACATTTTGAAA
TCTTTGGAAAATACTGTCACCACAGCCATCAACAAAGCCCAAAACGGGGCCCCCAGCTGGAGTGCCTACC
CCAGCATCCACGCAGCCTACCAGCTGTCTGAGGGCACCAAGCCGCCTTTGCCTATGGGATCCCAGGTACT
GCAGATCCGGCCTAATCTCACCAACAAGCTGAGGCCCATTGCACCAAAGTGGAAAGTGATGCCACTGGTT
TCTATGCCCACACACCTGGCCCCTTACACTCAAGTCAAGAAAGAGTCAGAAGACAAAGATGAAGCGGTGA
AGGAGTGTGGGAAAGAAAGTCCCCACGAAGAGGCCTCATCTTTCAGCCACAGTGAGGGCGATTCTTTCCG
CAAAAGTGAAACACCTCCAGAAGCCAAAAAGACCGAGCTGGGTCCCCTGAAGGAGGAGGAGAAGCTGATG
AAAGAGGGCAGCGAGAAGGAGAAACCCCAGCCCCTGGAGCCCACATCTGCTCTGAGCAATGGGTGCGCCC
TCGCCAACCACGCCCCGGCCCTGCCATGCATCAACCCACTCAGCGCCCTGCAGTCCGTCCTGAACAATCA
CTTGGGCAAAGCCACGGAGCCCTTGCGCTCACCTTCCTGCTCCAGCCCAAGTTCAAGCACAATTTCCATG
TTCCACAAGTCGAATCTCAATGTCATGGACAAGCCGGTCTTGAGTCCTGCCTCCACAAGGTCAGCCAGCG
TGTCCAGGCGCTACCTGTTTGAGAACAGCGATCAGCCCATTGACCTGACCAAGTCCAAAAGCAAGAAAGC
CGAGTCCTCGCAAGCACAATCTTGTATGTCCCCACCTCAGAAGCACGCTCTGTCTGACATCGCCGACATG
GTCAAAGTCCTCCCCAAAGCCACCACCCCAAAGCCAGCCTCCTCCTCCAGGGTCCCCCCCATGAAGCTGG
AAATGGATGTCAGGCGCTTTGAGGATGTCTCCAGTGAAGTCTCAACTTTGCATAAAAGAAAAGGCCGGCA
GTCCAACTGGAATCCTCAGCATCTTCTGATTCTACAAGCCCAGTTTGCCTCGAGCCTCTTCCAGACATCA
GAGGGCAAATACCTGCTGTCTGATCTGGGCCCACAAGAGCGTATGCAAATCTCTAAGTTTACGGGACTCT
CAATGACCACTATCAGTCACTGGCTGGCCAACGTCAAGTACCAGCTTAGGAAAACGGGCGGGACAAAATT
TCTGAAAAACATGGACAAAGGCCACCCCATCTTTTATTGCAGTGACTGTGCCTCCCAGTTCAGAACCCCT
TCTACCTACATCAGTCACTTAGAATCTCACCTGGGTTTCCAAATGAAGGACATGACCCGCTTGTCAGTGG
ACCAGCAAAGCAAGGTGGAGCAAGAGATCTCCCGGGTATCGTCGGCTCAGAGGTCTCCAGAAACAATAGC
TGCCGAAGAGGACACAGACTCTAAATTCAAGTGTAAGTTGTGCTGTCGGACATTTGTGAGCAAACATGCG
GTAAAACTCCACCTAAGCAAAACGCACAGCAAGTCACCCGAACACCATTCACAGTTTGTAACAGACGTGG
ATGAAGAATAGACCGGTCGGATCCCCCGGGCTGCAGGAATTCGAGCATCTTACCGCCATTTATTCCCATA
TTTGTTCTGTTTTTCTTGATTTGGGTATACATTTAAATGTTAATAAAACAAAATGGTGGGGCAATCATTT
ACATTTTTAGGGATATGTAATTACTAGTTCAGGTGTATTGCCACAAGACAAACATGTTAAGAAACTTTCC
CGTTATTTACGCTCTGTTCCTGTTAATCAACCTCTGGATTACAAAATTTGTGAAAGATTGACTGATATTC
TTAACTATGTTGCTCCTTTTACGCTGTGTGGATATGCTGCTTTAATGCCTCTGTATCATGCTATTGCTTC
CCGTACGGCTTTCGTTTTCTCCTCCTTGTATAAATCCTGGTTGCTGTCTCTTTATGAGGAGTTGTGGCCC
GTTGTCCGTCAACGTGGCGTGGTGTGCTCTGTGTTTGCTGACGCAACCCCCACTGGCTGGGGCATTGCCA
CCACCTGTCAACTCCTTTCTGGGACTTTCGCTTTCCCCCTCCCGATCGCCACGGCAGAACTCATCGCCGC
CTGCCTTGCCCGCTGCTGGACAGGGGCTAGGTTGCTGGGCACTGATAATTCCGTGGTGTTGTCGGGGAAG
CTGACGTCCTTTGCAATTCGATATCAAGCTGTACCTTCTAGATGTACACGGCATTCAGCGCTTCTAGACC
AATGACTTACAAGGCAGCTGTAGATCTTAGCCACTTTTTAAAAGAAAAGGGGGGACTGGAAGGGCTAATT
CACTCCCAACGAAGACAAGATCTGCTTTTTGCTTGTACTGGGTCTCTCTGGTTAGACCAGATCTGAGCCT
GGGAGCTCTCTGGCTAACTAGGGAACCCACTGCTTAAGCCTCAATAAAGCTTGCCTTGAGTGCTTCAAGT
AGTGTGTGCCCGTCTGTTGTGTGACTCTGGTAACTAGAGATCCCTCAGACCCTTTTAGTCAGTGTGGAAA
ATCTCTAGCAGTAGTAGTTCATGTCATCTTATTATTCAGTATTTATAACTTGCAAAGAAATGAATATCAG
AGAGTGAGAGGAACTTGTTTATTGCAGCTTATAATGGTTACAAATAAAGCAATAGCATCACAAATTTCAC
AAATAAAGCATTTTTTTCACTGCATTCTAGTTGTGGTTTGTCCAAACTCATCAATGTATCTTATCATGTC
TGGCTCTAGCTATCCCGCCCCTAACTCCGCCCATCCCGCCCCTAACTCCGCCCAGTTCCGCCCATTCTCC
GCCCCATGGCTGACTAATTTTTTTT
Features (pLannotate 1.2.2; 29 found; start..end, strand, type, name):
     94..112     -  promoter       T7 promoter: promoter for bacteriophage T7 RNA polymerase
    120..275     +  CDS            lacZα (fragment): LacZα fragment of β-galactosidase; lacZ fragment
    280..708     +  rep_origin     f1 ori (sequence partly withheld): f1 bacteriophage origin of replication; arrow indicates direction of (+) strand synthesis
    761..865     +  promoter       AmpR promoter: bla
    866..1726    +  CDS            AmpR: β-lactamase; bla; confers resistance to ampicillin, carbenicillin, and related antibiotics
   1897..2485    +  rep_origin     ori: high-copy-number ColE1/pMB1/pBR322/pUC origin of replication
   2668..2760    +  CDS            lacI (fragment): lac repressor; lacI; The lac repressor binds to the lac operator to inhibit transcription in E. coli. This inhibition can be relieved by adding lactose or isopropyl-β-D-thiogalactopyranoside (IPTG).
   2773..2794    +  protein_bind   CAP binding site: CAP binding activates transcription in the presence of cAMP. E. coli catabolite activator protein
   2809..2839    +  promoter       lac promoter: promoter for the E. coli lac operon
   2847..2863    +  protein_bind   lac operator: The lac repressor binds to the lac operator to inhibit transcription in E. coli. This inhibition can be relieved by adding lactose or isopropyl-β-D-thiogalactopyranoside (IPTG). lac repressor encoded by lacI
   2908..2926    +  promoter       T3 promoter: promoter for bacteriophage T3 RNA polymerase
   2954..3180    +  promoter       RSV promoter: Rous sarcoma virus enhancer/promoter
   3181..3361    +  LTR            5' LTR (truncated): truncated 5' long terminal repeat (LTR) from HIV-1
   3408..3533    +  misc_feature   HIV-1 Ψ: packaging signal of human immunodeficiency virus type 1
   3517..3880    +  CDS            HIV-1 gag (fragment): gag protein from human immunodeficiency virus 1; gag
   4026..4259    +  misc_feature   RRE: The Rev response element (RRE) of HIV-1 allows for Rev-dependent mRNA export from the nucleus to the cytoplasm.
   4636..4736    +  CDS            Rev (fragment): human immunodeficiency virus 1 (HIV-1) Rev protein; rev; enhances nuclear export of unspliced and incompletely spliced viral mRNAs
   4755..4872    +  misc_feature   cPPT/CTS: central polypurine tract and central termination sequence of HIV-1
   4906..5307    +  promoter       SFFV promoter: spleen focus-forming virus long terminal repeat (LTR) promoter
   5317..5340    +  misc_feature   MCS (fragment): pBluescript multiple cloning site
   5395..8457    +  CDS            TSHZ2: TSH2_HUMAN - Also known as C20orf17, TSH2, ZNF218. Experimental evidence at protein level: Swiss-Prot protein existence level 1. Probable transcriptional regulator involved in developmental processes. May act as a transcriptional repressor (Potential). From Homo sapiens (Human).
   8468..8493    +  misc_feature   MCS (fragment): pBluescript multiple cloning site
   8493..8552    +  CDS            S (fragment): HBSAG_WHV6 - Experimental evidence at transcript level: Swiss-Prot protein existence level 2. The middle envelope protein plays an important role in the budding of the virion. It is involved in the induction of budding in a nucleocapsid independent way. In this process the majority of envelope proteins bud to form subviral lipoprotein particles of 22 nm of diameter that do not contain a nucleocapsid (By similarity). From Woodchuck hepatitis B virus (isolate w64/pWS23) (WHV).
   8684..9087    +  misc_feature   WPRE: woodchuck hepatitis virus posttranscriptional regulatory element
   9145..9204    +  CDS            nef (fragment): NEF_HV1Z2 - Experimental evidence at protein level: Swiss-Prot protein existence level 1. Extracellular Nef protein targets CD4(+) T-lymphocytes for apoptosis by interacting with CXCR4 surface receptors. From Human immunodeficiency virus type 1 group M subtype D (isolate Z2/CDC-Z34) (HIV-1).
   9206..9439    +  LTR            3' LTR (ΔU3): self-inactivating 3' long terminal repeat (LTR) from HIV-1
   9511..9632    +  polyA_signal   SV40 poly(A) signal: SV40 polyadenylation signal
   9651..9672    +  rep_origin     SV40 ori (fragment): SV40 origin of replication
   9672..73      +  rep_origin     SV40 ori (across the origin): SV40 origin of replication
