[The description below was written by a language model from this plasmid's Addgene catalogue record and pLannotate feature annotations shown in this document.]
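Description:
SFFV-TSHZ2-Brd 172 is a lentiviral transfer plasmid built on the SFFV-MCS backbone for delivering and expressing the human transcription factor TSHZ2 (teashirt zinc finger homeobox 2, a probable transcriptional regulator or repressor involved in developmental processes). It is maintained in E. coli as a high-copy plasmid through a ColE1/pUC-type origin with ampicillin selection (AmpR). Remnants of a pBluescript-type cloning vector are also annotated: f1 ori, lac promoter/operator, a lacZα fragment, and T7 and T3 promoters. The sequenced record is about 9.7 kb, consistent with the stated backbone and insert sizes.

The viral portion has a third-generation, self-inactivating layout. An RSV promoter fused to a truncated HIV-1 5' LTR drives genomic RNA production in packaging cells, followed by the Ψ packaging signal with a partial gag sequence, the RRE for Rev-dependent nuclear export, and the cPPT/CTS. A ΔU3 3' LTR prevents LTR-driven transcription after integration, and an SV40 poly(A) signal and SV40 origin lie downstream of it. Inside this frame, the spleen focus-forming virus (SFFV) promoter, which is typically strong in haematopoietic cells, drives the TSHZ2 coding sequence, which was cloned between retained restriction sites. A WPRE follows to enhance transcript stability and expression. The short hepatitis virus S and HIV nef fragments annotated nearby are probably flanking remnants of the WPRE and LTR regions rather than functional genes.

According to the depositor, a construct-specific barcode sits after the WPRE in an XbaI site, although it is not annotated in the feature table. This position places it within the transcript, so the factor can be identified by sequencing. No tag, reporter or mammalian selection marker is recorded. The plasmid belongs to a barcoded transcription factor collection for combinatorial screening in immune cell reprogramming.
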