Addgene plasmid #219134: SFFV-TSHZ2-Brd 172
Purpose: Transcription factor TSHZ2 with a specific barcode assigned.
Depositing lab: Filipe Pereira. Depositing organization: Center for Neuroscience and Cell Biology, University of Coimbra. Publication: A combinatorial transcription factor screening platform for immune cell reprogramming. Kurochkin I, Altman AR, Caiado I, Pertiga-Cabral D, Halitzki E, Minaeva M, Zimmermannova O, Henriques-Oliveira L, Klein D, Nair M, Oliveira D, Cajal LR, Knittel R, Feick C, Ringner M, Martin M, Cirovic B, Pires CF, Rosa FF, Sitnicka E, Theis FJ, Pereira CF. Cell Syst. 2026 Jan 21;17(1):101457. doi: 10.1016/j.cels.2025.101457. Epub 2026 Jan 14. PubMed 41539305.
Backbone
  Vector backbone: SFFV-MCS
  Backbone size w/o insert (bp): 6638
  Vector type: Lentiviral
Growth in bacteria
  Bacterial resistance: Ampicillin, 100 μg/mL
  Growth temperature: 37°C
  Growth strain: NEB Stable
  Copy number: High Copy
Gene/Insert
  Gene/Insert name: TSHZ2
  Species: H. sapiens (human)
  Insert size (bp): 3096
  Entrez Gene: TSHZ2 (a.k.a. C20orf17, OVC10-2, TSH2, ZABC2, ZNF218)
  Promoter: The spleen focus-forming virus (SFFV) promoter
  Cloning method: Restriction Enzyme; 5′ cloning site Bsp119I (not destroyed); 3′ cloning site BstHI (not destroyed)
Terms and licenses: Academic/Nonprofit Terms; Industry Terms: Not Available to Industry
Depositor comments: Barcode sequence cloned into XbaI restriction site. Design of plasmid is as follows: SFFV-[TF sequence]-WPRE-[Barcode sequence].
How to cite: SFFV-TSHZ2-Brd 172 was a gift from Filipe Pereira (Addgene plasmid # 219134 ; http://n2t.net/addgene:219134 ; RRID:Addgene_219134)
