>Addgene plasmid #219134 | SFFV-TSHZ2-Brd 172 | depositor partial sequence | sequence record 427882 | TF ORF
ATGATGGCTGCTGCGTTGCTCCATTATACAGGCTACGCCCAGGAGGAACAGCTGAAAGAAGAGGAGGAAA
TAAAAGAAGAGGAGGAGGAGGAGGACAGCGGTTCAGTAGCTCAACTGCAGGGTGGCAATGACACAGGGAC
GGACGAGGAGCTAGAAACGGGCCCAGAGCAAAAAGGCTGCTTCAGCTACCAGAACTCTCCAGGAAGTCAT
TTGTCCAATCAGGATGCCGAGAACGAGTCTCTGCTGAGTGACGCCAGTGATCAGGTGTCGGACATCAAGA
GTGTCTGCGGCAGAGATGCCTCAGACAAGAAAGCACACACTCACGTCAGGCTTCCAAACGAAGCACACAA
TTGCATGGATAAAATGACCGCTGTCTACGCCAACATCCTGTCGGATTCCTACTGGTCAGGCCTGGGCCTT
GGCTTCAAGCTGTCCAATAGTGAGAGGAGGAACTGTGACACCCGAAACGGCAGCAACAAGAGTGATTTTG
ATTGGCACCAAGACGCTCTGTCCAAAAGCCTGCAGCAGAACTTGCCTTCTCGGTCCGTCTCGAAACCCAG
CCTGTTCAGCTCGGTGCAGTTGTACCGACAGAGCAGCAAGATGTGCGGGACTGTGTTCACAGGGGCCAGC
AGATTCCGATGCCGACAGTGCAGCGCGGCCTATGACACCCTAGTCGAGCTGACTGTGCACATGAATGAAA
CGGGCCACTATCAAGATGACAACCGCAAAAAGGACAAGCTCAGACCCACGAGCTATTCAAAGCCCAGGAA
AAGGGCTTTCCAGGATATGGACAAAGAGGATGCTCAAAAGGTTCTGAAATGTATGTTTTGTGGCGACTCC
TTTGATTCCCTCCAAGATTTGAGCGTCCACATGATTAAAACAAAACATTACCAAAAAGTGCCTTTGAAGG
AGCCAGTCCCAACCATTTCCTCGAAAATGGTCACCCCGGCTAAGAAACGCGTTTTTGATGTCAATCGGCC
GTGTTCCCCCGATTCAACCACAGGATCTTTTGCAGATTCTTTTTCTTCTCAGAAGAACGCCAACTTGCAG
TTGTCCTCCAACAACCGCTATGGCTACCAAAATGGAGCCAGCTACACCTGGCAGTTTGAGGCCTGCAAGT
CCCAGATCTTAAAGTGCATGGAGTGTGGGAGCTCCCATGACACCTTGCAGCAGCTCACCACCCACATGAT
GGTCACAGGTCACTTTCTCAAGGTCACCAGCTCTGCCTCCAAGAAAGGGAAGCAGCTGGTATTAGACCCG
TTAGCAGTGGAGAAAATGCAGTCGTTGTCTGAGGCCCCAAACAGTGATTCTCTGGCTCCCAAGCCATCCA
GTAACTCAGCATCAGATTGTACAGCCTCTACAACTGAGTTAAAGAAAGAGAGTAAAAAAGAAAGGCCAGA
GGAAACCAGCAAGGATGAGAAAGTCGTGAAAAGCGAGGACTATGAAGATCCTCTACAAAAACCTTTAGAC
CCTACAATCAAATATCAATACCTAAGGGAGGAAGACTTGGAAGATGGCTCAAAGGGTGGAGGGGACATTT
TGAAATCTTTGGAAAATACTGTCACCACAGCCATCAACAAAGCCCAAAACGGGGCCCCCAGCTGGAGTGC
CTACCCCAGCATCCACGCAGCCTACCAGCTGTCTGAGGGCACCAAGCCGCCTTTGCCTATGGGATCCCAG
GTACTGCAGATCCGGCCTAATCTCACCAACAAGCTGAGGCCCATTGCACCAAAGTGGAAAGTGATGCCAC
TGGTTTCTATGCCCACACACCTGGCCCCTTACACTCAAGTCAAGAAAGAGTCAGAAGACAAAGATGAAGC
GGTGAAGGAGTGTGGGAAAGAAAGTCCCCACGAAGAGGCCTCATCTTTCAGCCACAGTGAGGGCGATTCT
TTCCGCAAAAGTGAAACACCTCCAGAAGCCAAAAAGACCGAGCTGGGTCCCCTGAAGGAGGAGGAGAAGC
TGATGAAAGAGGGCAGCGAGAAGGAGAAACCCCAGCCCCTGGAGCCCACATCTGCTCTGAGCAATGGGTG
CGCCCTCGCCAACCACGCCCCGGCCCTGCCATGCATCAACCCACTCAGCGCCCTGCAGTCCGTCCTGAAC
AATCACTTGGGCAAAGCCACGGAGCCCTTGCGCTCACCTTCCTGCTCCAGCCCAAGTTCAAGCACAATTT
CCATGTTCCACAAGTCGAATCTCAATGTCATGGACAAGCCGGTCTTGAGTCCTGCCTCCACAAGGTCAGC
CAGCGTGTCCAGGCGCTACCTGTTTGAGAACAGCGATCAGCCCATTGACCTGACCAAGTCCAAAAGCAAG
AAAGCCGAGTCCTCGCAAGCACAATCTTGTATGTCCCCACCTCAGAAGCACGCTCTGTCTGACATCGCCG
ACATGGTCAAAGTCCTCCCCAAAGCCACCACCCCAAAGCCAGCCTCCTCCTCCAGGGTCCCCCCCATGAA
GCTGGAAATGGATGTCAGGCGCTTTGAGGATGTCTCCAGTGAAGTCTCAACTTTGCATAAAAGAAAAGGC
CGGCAGTCCAACTGGAATCCTCAGCATCTTCTGATTCTACAAGCCCAGTTTGCCTCGAGCCTCTTCCAGA
CATCAGAGGGCAAATACCTGCTGTCTGATCTGGGCCCACAAGAGCGTATGCAAATCTCTAAGTTTACGGG
ACTCTCAATGACCACTATCAGTCACTGGCTGGCCAACGTCAAGTACCAGCTTAGGAAAACGGGCGGGACA
AAATTTCTGAAAAACATGGACAAAGGCCACCCCATCTTTTATTGCAGTGACTGTGCCTCCCAGTTCAGAA
CCCCTTCTACCTACATCAGTCACTTAGAATCTCACCTGGGTTTCCAAATGAAGGACATGACCCGCTTGTC
AGTGGACCAGCAAAGCAAGGTGGAGCAAGAGATCTCCCGGGTATCGTCGGCTCAGAGGTCTCCAGAAACA
ATAGCTGCCGAAGAGGACACAGACTCTAAATTCAAGTGTAAGTTGTGCTGTCGGACATTTGTGAGCAAAC
ATGCGGTAAAACTCCACCTAAGCAAAACGCACAGCAAGTCACCCGAACACCATTCACAGTTTGTAACAGA
CGTGGATGAAGAATAG
