>Addgene plasmid #219134 | SFFV-TSHZ2-Brd 172 | depositor partial sequence | sequence record 427883 | Barcode sequence
TGTACACGGCATTCAGCGCT
